>Addgene plasmid #107271 | CAG-Avr-HPRT-LEFT | depositor full sequence | sequence record 205801 | CAG-Avr-HPRT-LEFT sequence 9617 bps
CTGTGTTGTAAAACGACGGCCAGTCTTAAGCTCGGGCCCCCTGGGCGGTTCTGATAACGAGTAATCGTTA
ATCCGCAAATAACGTAAAAACCCGCTTCGGCGGGTTTTTTTATGGGGGGAGTTTAGGGAAAGAGCATTTG
TCAGAATATTTAAGGGCGCCTGTCACTTTGCTTGATATATGAGAATTATTTAACCTTATAAATGAGAAAA
AAGCAACGCACTTTAAATAAGATACGTTGCTTTTTCGATTGATGAACACCTATAATTAAACTATTCATCT
ATTATTTATGATTTTTTGTATATACAATATTTCTAGTTTGTTAAAGAGAATTAAGAAAATAAATCTCGAA
AATAATAAAGGGAAAATCAGTTTTTGATATCAAAATTATACATGTCAACGATAATACAAAATATAATACA
AACTATAAGATGTTATCAGTATTTATTATCATTTAGAATAAATTTTGTGTCGCCCTTAATTGTGAGCGGA
TAACAATTACGAGCTTCATGCACAGTGGCGTTGACATTGATTATTGACTAGTTATTAATAGTAATCAATT
ACGGGGTCATTAGTTCATAGCCCATATATGGAGTTCCGCGTTACATAACTTACGGTAAATGGCCCGCCTG
GCTGACCGCCCAACGACCCCCGCCCATTGACGTCAATAATGACGTATGTTCCCATAGTAACGCCAATAGG
GACTTTCCATTGACGTCAATGGGTGGAGTATTTACGGTAAACTGCCCACTTGGCAGTACATCAAGTGTAT
CATATGCCAAGTACGCCCCCTATTGACGTCAATGACGGTAAATGGCCCGCCTGGCATTATGCCCAGTACA
TGACCTTATGGGACTTTCCTACTTGGCAGTACATCTACGTATTAGTCATCGCTATTACCATGGTCGAGGT
GAGCCCCACGTTCTGCTTCACTCTCCCCATCTCCCCCCCCTCCCCACCCCCAATTTTGTATTTATTTATT
TTTTAATTATTTTGTGCAGCGATGGGGGCGGGGGGGGGGGGGGCGCGCGCCAGGCGGGGCGGGGCGGGGC
GAGGGGCGGGGCGGGGCGAGGCGGAGAGGTGCGGCGGCAGCCAATCAGAGCGGCGCGCTCCGAAAGTTTC
CTTTTATGGCGAGGCGGCGGCGGCGGCGGCCCTATAAAAAGCGAAGCGCGCGGCGGGCGGGAGTCGCTGC
GTTGCCTTCGCCCCGTGCCCCGCTCCGCGCCGCCTCGCGCCGCCCGCCCCGGCTCTGACTGACCGCGTTA
CTCCCACAGGTGAGCGGGCGGGACGGCCCTTCTCCTCCGGGCTGTAATTAGCGCTTGGTTTAATGACGGC
TCGTTTCTTTTCTGTGGCTGCGTGAAAGCCTTAAAGGGCTCCGGGAGGGCCCTTTGTGCGGGGGGGAGCG
GCTCGGGGGGTGCGTGCGTGTGTGTGTGCGTGGGGAGCGCCGCGTGCGGCCCGCGCTGCCCGGCGGCTGT
GAGCGCTGCGGGCGCGGCGCGGGGCTTTGTGCGCTCCGCGTGTGCGCGAGGGGAGCGCGGCCGGGGGCGG
TGCCCCGCGGTGCGGGGGGGCTGCGAGGGGAACAAAGGCTGCGTGCGGGGTGTGTGCGTGGGGGGGTGAG
CAGGGGGTGTGGGCGCGGCGGTCGGGCTGTAACCCCCCCCTGCACCCCCCTCCCCGAGTTGCTGAGCACG
GCCCGGCTTCGGGTGCGGGGCTCCGTGCGGGGCGTGGCGCGGGGCTCGCCGTGCCGGGCGGGGGGTGGCG
GCAGGTGGGGGTGCCGGGCGGGGCGGGGCCGCCTCGGGCCGGGGAGGGCTCGGGGGAGGGGCGCGGCGGC
CCCCGGAGCGCCGGCGGCTGTCGAGGCGCGGCGAGCCGCAGCCATTGCCTTTTATGGTAATCGTGCGAGA
GGGCGCAGGGACTTCCTTTGTCCCAAATCTGTGCGGAGCCGAAATCTGGGAGGCGCCGCCGCACCCCCTC
TAGCGGGCGCGGGGCGAAGCGGTGCGGCGCCGGCAGGAAGGAAATGGGCGGGGAGGGCCTTCGTGCGTCG
CCGCGCCGCCGTCCCCTTCTCCCTCTCCAGCCTCGGGGCTGTCCGCGGGGGGACGGCTGCCTTCGGGGGG
GACGGGGCAGGGCGGGGTTCGGCTTCTGGCGTGTGACCGGCGGCTCTAGAGCCTCTGCTAACCATGTTCA
TGCCTTCTTCTTTTTCCTACAGCTCCTGGGCAACGTGCTGGTTATTGTGCTGTCTCATCATTTTGGCAAA
GAATTCTCTGGCTAACTAGAGAACCCACTGCTTACTGGCTTATCGAAATTAATACGACTCACTATAGGGA
AGCTTCTTGTTCTTTTTGCAGAAGCTCAGAATAAACGCTCAACTTTGGCCTCGAGGCCACCATGGACTAT
AAGGACCACGACGGAGACTACAAGGATCATGATATTGATTACAAAGACGATGACGATAAGATGGCCCCAA
AGAAGAAGCGGAAGGTCGGTATCCACGGAGTCCCAGCAGCCGTAGATTTGAGAACTTTGGGATATTCACA
GCAGCAGCAGGAAAAGATCAAGCCCAAAGTGAGGTCGACAGTCGCGCAGCATCACGAAGCGCTGGTGGGT
CATGGGTTTACACATGCCCACATCGTAGCCTTGTCGCAGCACCCTGCAGCCCTTGGCACGGTCGCCGTCA
AGTACCAGGACATGATTGCGGCGTTGCCGGAAGCCACACATGAGGCGATCGTCGGTGTGGGGAAACAGTG
GAGCGGAGCCCGAGCGCTTGAGGCCCTGTTGACGGTCGCGGGAGAGCTGAGAGGGCCTCCCCTTCAGCTG
GACACGGGCCAGTTGCTGAAGATCGCGAAGCGGGGAGGAGTCACGGCGGTCGAGGCGGTGCACGCGTGGC
GCAATGCGCTCACGGGAGCACCCCTCAACCTGACCCCGGACCAGGTGGTTGCAATCGCGTCACACGATGG
GGGAAAGCAGGCCCTAGAAACCGTTCAGCGACTCCTGCCCGTCCTGTGCCAGGACCACGGCCTGACCCCG
GAACAGGTGGTTGCAATCGCGTCACACGATGGGGGAAAGCAGGCCCTAGAAACCGTTCAGCGACTCCTGC
CCGTCCTGTGCCAGGCCCACGGCCTGACCCCAGACCAGGTTGTGGCCATCGCCAGCAACATAGGTGGCAA
GCAGGCCCTCGAAACCGTCCAGAGACTGTTACCGGTTCTCTGCCAGGCCCACGGCCTGACCCCCGCCCAG
GTTGTCGCTATTGCTAGTAACGGCGGAGGCAAACAGGCGCTGGAAACAGTTCAGCGCCTCTTGCCGGTCT
TGTGTCAGGACCACGGCCTGACCCCCGACCAGGTTGTCGCTATTGCTAGTAACGGCGGAGGCAAACAGGC
GCTGGAAACAGTTCAGCGCCTCTTGCCGGTCTTGTGTCAGGACCACGGCCTGACCCCGGAACAGGTGGTT
GCAATCGCGTCACACGATGGGGGAAAGCAGGCCCTAGAAACCGTTCAGCGACTCCTGCCCGTCCTGTGCC
AGGCCCACGGCCTGACCCCGGACCAGGTGGTTGCAATCGCGTCACACGATGGGGGAAAGCAGGCCCTAGA
AACCGTTCAGCGACTCCTGCCCGTCCTGTGCCAGGCCCACGGCCTGACCCCCGCCCAGGTTGTCGCTATT
GCTAGTAACGGCGGAGGCAAACAGGCGCTGGAAACAGTTCAGCGCCTCTTGCCGGTCTTGTGTCAGGACC
ACGGCCTGACCCCAGACCAGGTTGTGGCCATCGCCAGCAACATAGGTGGCAAGCAGGCCCTCGAAACCGT
CCAGAGACTGTTACCGGTTCTCTGCCAGGACCACGGCCTGACCCCCGAACAGGTTGTCGCTATTGCTAGT
AACGGCGGAGGCAAACAGGCGCTGGAAACAGTTCAGCGCCTCTTGCCGGTCTTGTGTCAGGCCCACGGCC
TGACCCCAGACCAAGTTGTCGCGATTGCAAGCAACAACGGAGGCAAACAAGCCTTAGAAACAGTCCAGAG
ATTGTTGCCTGTGCTGTGCCAAGCCCACGGCCTGACCCCAGCCCAGGTTGTGGCCATCGCCAGCAACATA
GGTGGCAAGCAGGCCCTCGAAACCGTCCAGAGACTGTTACCGGTTCTCTGCCAGGACCACGGCCTGACCC
CGGACCAGGTGGTTGCAATCGCGTCACACGATGGGGGAAAGCAGGCCCTAGAAACCGTTCAGCGACTCCT
GCCCGTCCTGTGCCAGGACCACGGCCTGACCCCCGAACAGGTTGTCGCTATTGCTAGTAACGGCGGAGGC
AAACAGGCGCTGGAAACAGTTCAGCGCCTCTTGCCGGTCTTGTGTCAGGCCCACGGCCTGACCCCAGACC
AAGTTGTCGCGATTGCAAGCAACAACGGAGGCAAACAAGCCTTAGAAACAGTCCAGAGATTGTTGCCTGT
GCTGTGCCAAGCCCACGGCCTGACCCCCGCCCAGGTTGTCGCTATTGCTAGTAACGGCGGAGGCAAACAG
GCGCTGGAAACAGTTCAGCGCCTCTTGCCGGTCTTGTGTCAGGACCACGGCCTGACCCCAGACCAGGTTG
TGGCCATCGCCAGCAACATAGGTGGCAAGCAGGCCCTCGAAACCGTCCAGAGACTGTTACCGGTTCTCTG
CCAGGACCACGGCCTGACCCCAGAACAAGTTGTCGCGATTGCAAGCAACAACGGAGGCAAACAAGCCTTA
GAAACAGTCCAGAGATTGTTGCCGGTGCTGTGCCAAGCCCACGGCCTGACCCCAGACCAGGTTGTGGCCA
TCGCCAGCAACATAGGTGGCAAGCAGGCCCTCGAAACCGTCCAGAGACTGTTACCGGTTCTCTGCCAGGC
CCACGGCCTGACCCCTGAGCAGGTAGTGGCTATTGCATCCAACGGAGGGGGCAGACCCGCACTGGAGTCA
ATCGTGGCCCAGCTTTCGAGGCCGGACCCCGCGCTGGCCGCACTCACTAATGATCATCTTGTAGCGCTGG
CCTGCCTCGGCGGACGACCCGCCTTGGATGCGGTGAAGAAGGGGCTCCCGCACGCGCCTGCATTGATTAA
GCGGACCAACAGAAGGATCCCCGAGAGGACATCACATCGAGTGGCAGGTTCCCAACTCGTGAAGAGTGAA
CTTGAGGAGAAAAAGTCGGAGCTGCGGCACAAATTGAAATACGTACCGCATGAATACATCGAACTTATCG
AAATTGCTAGGAACTCGACTCAAGACAGAATCCTTGAGATGAAGGTAATGGAGTTCTTTATGAAGGTTTA
TGGATACCGAGGGAAGCATCTCGGTGGATCACGAAAACCCGACGGAGCAATCTATACGGTGGGGAGCCCG
ATTGATTACGGAGTGATCGTCGACACGAAAGCCTACAGCGGTGGGTACAATCTTCCCATCGGGCAGGCAG
ATGAGATGCAACGTTATGTCGAAGAAAATCAGACCAGGAACAAACACATCAATCCAAATGAGTGGTGGAA
AGTGTATCCTTCATCAGTGACCGAGTTTAAGTTTTTGTTTGTCTCTGGGCATTTCAAAGGCAACTATAAG
GCCCAGCTCACACGGTTGAATCACATTACGAACTGCAATGGTGCGGTTTTGTCCGTAGAGGAACTGCTCA
TTGGTGGAGAAATGATCAAAGCGGGAACTCTGACACTGGAAGAAGTCAGACGCAAGTTTAACAATGGCGA
GATCAATTTCCGCTCATAAAAAATCAGCCTCGACTGTGCCTTCTAGTTGCCAGCCATCTGTTGTTTGCCC
CTCCCCCGTGCCTTCCTTGACCCTGGAAGGTGCCACTCCCACTGTCCTTTCCTAATAAAATGAGGAAATT
GCATCACAACACTCAACCCTATCTCGGTCTATTCTTTTGATTTATAAGGGATTTTGCCGATTTCGGCCTA
TTGGTTAAAAAATGAGCTGATTTAACAAAAATTTAACGCGAATTAATTCTGTGGAATGTGTGTCAGTTAG
GGTGTGGAAAGTCCCCAGGCTCCCCAGCAGGCAGAAGTATGCAAAGCATGCATCTCAATTAGTCAGCAAC
CAGGTGTGGAAAGTCCCCAGGCTCCCCAGCAGGCAGAAGTATGCAAAGCATGCATCTCAATTAGTCAGCA
ACCATAGTCCCGCCCCTAACTCCGCCCATCCCGCCCCTAACTCCGCCCAGTTCCGCCCATTCTCCGCCCC
ATGGCTGACTAATTTTTTTTATTTATGCAGAGGCCGAGGCCGCCTCTGCCTCTGAGCTATTCCAGAAGTA
GTGAGGAGGCTTTTTTGGAGGCCTAGGCTTTTGCAAAAAGCTCCCGGGAGCTTGTATATCCATTTTCGGA
TCTGATCAGCACGTGATGAAAAAGCCTGAACTCACCGCGACGTCTGTCGAGAAGTTTCTGATCGAAAAGT
TCGACAGCGTCCGACCTGATGCAGCTCTCGGAGGGCGAAGAATCTCGTGCTTTCAGCTTCGATGTAGGAG
GGCGTGGATATGTCCTGCGGGTAAATAGCTGCGCCGATGGTTTCTACAAAGATCGTTATGTTTATCGGCA
CTTTGCATCGGCCGCGCTCCCGATTCCGGAAGTGCTTGACATTGGGGAATTCAGCGAGAGCCTGACCTAT
TGCATCTCCCGCCGTGCACAGGGTGTCACGTTGCAAGACCTGCCTGAAACCGAACTGCCCGCTGTTCTGC
AGCCGGTCGCGGAGGCCATGGATGCGATCGCTGCGGCCGATCTTAGCCAGACGAGCGGGTTCGGCCCATT
CGGACCGCAAGGAATCGGTCAATACACTACATGGCGTGATTTCATATGCGCGATTGCTGATCCCCATGTG
TATCACTGGCAAACTGTGATGGACGACACCGTCAGTGCGTCCGTCGCGCAGGCTCTCGATGAGCTGATGC
TTTGGGCCGAGGACTGCCCCGAAGTCCGGCACCTCGTGCACGCGGATTTCGGCTCCAACAATGTCCTGAC
GGACAATGGCCGCATAACAGCGGTCATTGACTGGAGCGAGGCGATGTTCGGGGATTCCCAATACGAGGTC
GCCAACATCTTCTTCTGGAGGCCGTGGTTGGCTTGTATGGAGCAGCAGACGCGCTACTTCGAGCGGAGGC
ATCCGGAGCTTGCAGGATCGCCGCGGCTCCGGGCGTATATGCTCCGCATTGGTCTTGACCAACTCTATCA
GAGCTTGGTTGACGGCAATTTCGATGATGCAGCTTGGGCGCAGGGTCGATGCGACGCAATCGTCCGATCC
GGAGCCGGGACTGTCGGGCGTACACAAATCGCCCGCAGAAGCGCGGCCGTCTGGACCGATGGCTGTGTAG
AAGTACTCGCCGATAGTGGAAACCGACGCCCCAGCACTCGTCCGAGGGCAAAGGAATAGCACGTGCTACG
AGATTTCGATTCCACCGCCGCCTTCTATGAAAGGTTGGGCTTCGGAATCGTTTTCCGGGACGCCGGCTGG
ATGATCCTCCAGCGCGGGGATCTCATGCTGGAGTTCTTCGCCCACCCCAACTTGTTTATTGCAGCTTATA
ATGGTTACAAATAAAGCAATAGCATCACAAATTTCACAAATAAAGCATTTTTTTCACTGCATTCTAGTTG
TGGTTTGTCCAAACTCATCAATGTATCTTATCATGTCTGTATACCGTCGACCTCTAGCTAGAGCTTGGCG
TAATCATGGTCATTACCAATGCTTAATCAGTGAGGCACCTATCTCAGCGATCTGTCTATTTCGTTCATCC
ATAGTTGCCTGACTCCCCGTCGTGTAGATAACTACGATACGGGAGGGCTTACCATCTGGCCCCAGCGCTG
CGATGATACCGCGAGAACCACGCTCACCGGCTCCGGATTTATCAGCAATAAACCAGCCAGCCGGAAGGGC
CGAGCGCAGAAGTGGTCCTGCAACTTTATCCGCCTCCATCCAGTCTATTAATTGTTGCCGGGAAGCTAGA
GTAAGTAGTTCGCCAGTTAATAGTTTGCGCAACGTTGTTGCCATCGCTACAGGCATCGTGGTGTCACGCT
CGTCGTTTGGTATGGCTTCATTCAGCTCCGGTTCCCAACGATCAAGGCGAGTTACATGATCCCCCATGTT
GTGCAAAAAAGCGGTTAGCTCCTTCGGTCCTCCGATCGTTGTCAGAAGTAAGTTGGCCGCAGTGTTATCA
CTCATGGTTATGGCAGCACTGCATAATTCTCTTACTGTCATGCCATCCGTAAGATGCTTTTCTGTGACTG
GTGAGTACTCAACCAAGTCATTCTGAGAATAGTGTATGCGGCGACCGAGTTGCTCTTGCCCGGCGTCAAT
ACGGGATAATACCGCGCCACATAGCAGAACTTTAAAAGTGCTCATCATTGGAAAACGTTCTTCGGGGCGA
AAACTCTCAAGGATCTTACCGCTGTTGAGATCCAGTTCGATGTAACCCACTCGTGCACCCAACTGATCTT
CAGCATCTTTTACTTTCACCAGCGTTTCTGGGTGAGCAAAAACAGGAAGGCAAAATGCCGCAAAAAAGGG
AATAAGGGCGACACGGAAATGTTGAATACTCATATTCTTCCTTTTTCAATATTATTGAAGCATTTATCAG
GGTTATTGTCTCATGAGCGGATACATATTTGAATGTATTTAGAAAAATAAACAAATAGGGGTCAGTGTTA
CAACCAATTAACCAATTCTGAACATTATCGCGAGCCCATTTATACCTGAATATGGCTCATAACACCCCTT
GCTCATGACCAAAATCCCTTAACGTGAGTTACGCGCGCGTCGTTCCACTGAGCGTCAGACCCCGTAGAAA
AGATCAAAGGATCTTCTTGAGATCCTTTTTTTCTGCGCGTAATCTGCTGCTTGCAAACAAAAAAACCACC
GCTACCAGCGGTGGTTTGTTTGCCGGATCAAGAGCTACCAACTCTTTTTCCGAAGGTAACTGGCTTCAGC
AGAGCGCAGATACCAAATACTGTTCTTCTAGTGTAGCCGTAGTTAGCCCACCACTTCAAGAACTCTGTAG
CACCGCCTACATACCTCGCTCTGCTAATCCTGTTACCAGTGGCTGCTGCCAGTGGCGATAAGTCGTGTCT
TACCGGGTTGGACTCAAGACGATAGTTACCGGATAAGGCGCAGCGGTCGGGCTGAACGGGGGGTTCGTGC
ACACAGCCCAGCTTGGAGCGAACGACCTACACCGAACTGAGATACCTACAGCGTGAGCTATGAGAAAGCG
CCACGCTTCCCGAAGGGAGAAAGGCGGACAGGTATCCGGTAAGCGGCAGGGTCGGAACAGGAGAGCGCAC
GAGGGAGCTTCCAGGGGGAAACGCCTGGTATCTTTATAGTCCTGTCGGGTTTCGCCACCTCTGACTTGAG
CGTCGATTTTTGTGATGCTCGTCAGGGGGGCGGAGCCTATGGAAAAACGCCAGCAACGCGGCCTTTTTAC
GGTTCCTGGCCTTTTGCTGGCCTTTTGCTCACATGTTCTTTCCTGCGTTATCCCCTGATTCTGTGGATAA
CCGTATTACCGCCTTTGAGTGAGCTGATACCGCTCGCCGCAGCCGAACGACCGAGCGCAGCGAGTCAGTG
AGCGAGGAAGCGGAAGGCGAGAGTAGGGAACTGCCAGGCATCAAACTAAGCAGAAGGCCCCTGACGGATG
GCCTTTTTGCGTTTCTACAAACTCTTT
Features (pLannotate 1.2.2; 23 found; start..end, strand, type, name):
      5..24      -  CDS            lacZα (fragment): LacZα fragment of β-galactosidase; lacZ fragment
    480..496     +  protein_bind   lac operator: The lac repressor binds to the lac operator to inhibit transcription in E. coli. This inhibition can be relieved by adding lactose or isopropyl-β-D-thiogalactopyranoside (IPTG). lac repressor encoded by lacI
    523..902     +  enhancer       CMV enhancer: human cytomegalovirus immediate early enhancer
    904..1179    +  promoter       chicken β-actin promoter: No description available
   1180..2192    +  intron         chimeric intron: chimera between introns from chicken β-actin and rabbit β-globin
   2190..2249    +  CDS            HBB (fragment): HBB_LEPEU - Experimental evidence at protein level: Swiss-Prot protein existence level 1. Involved in oxygen transport from the lung to the various peripheral tissues. From Lepus europaeus (European hare).
   2245..2274    +  LTR            5' LTR (truncated) (fragment): truncated 5' long terminal repeat (LTR) from HIV-1
   2290..2308    +  promoter       T7 promoter: promoter for bacteriophage T7 RNA polymerase
   2316..2358    +  5'UTR          Xenopus globin 5'-UTR: translational enhancer from the 5'-UTR of the major beta-globin gene of Xenopus laevis
   2438..3001    +  CDS            avrBs3 (fragment): AVRB3_XANEU - Experimental evidence at protein level: Swiss-Prot protein existence level 1. Avirulence protein. Acts as a transcription factor in C.annuum plants. In susceptible plants lacking the Bs3 resistance gene induces expression of a number of genes, including genes homologous to a family of auxin-induced genes, alpha-expansin genes, pectate lyase, anthocyanidin glucoside rhamnosyl transferase and at least one transcription factor, UPA20. Their expression leads to plant hypertrophy in mesophyll cells, probably mainly mediated by UPA20 (PubMed:17962565). In resistant plants induces the h
   4898..5104    +  CDS            avrBs3 (fragment): AVRB3_XANEU - Experimental evidence at protein level: Swiss-Prot protein existence level 1. Avirulence protein. Acts as a transcription factor in C.annuum plants. In susceptible plants lacking the Bs3 resistance gene induces expression of a number of genes, including genes homologous to a family of auxin-induced genes, alpha-expansin genes, pectate lyase, anthocyanidin glucoside rhamnosyl transferase and at least one transcription factor, UPA20. Their expression leads to plant hypertrophy in mesophyll cells, probably mainly mediated by UPA20 (PubMed:17962565). In resistant plants induces the h
   5093..5680    +  CDS            fokIR (fragment): T2F1_PLAOK - Also known as rfoKI. Experimental evidence at protein level: Swiss-Prot protein existence level 1. Recognizes the double-stranded sequence 5'-GGATG-3'/3'-CATCC- 5' and cleaves respectively 14 bases after G-1 and 13 bases before C-1. From Planomicrobium okeanokoites (Planococcus okeanokoites) (Flavobacterium okeanokoites).
   5704..5815    +  polyA_signal   bGH poly(A) signal: bovine growth hormone polyadenylation signal
   5816..5924    +  rep_origin     f1 ori (fragment): f1 bacteriophage origin of replication; arrow indicates direction of (+) strand synthesis
   5938..6267    +  promoter       SV40 promoter: SV40 enhancer and early promoter
   6316..7339    +  CDS            HygR: aminoglycoside phosphotransferase from E. coli; aph(4)-Ia; confers resistance to hygromycin
   7349..7474    +  CDS            ble (fragment): BLE_KLEPN - Experimental evidence at protein level: Swiss-Prot protein existence level 1. Binding protein with a strong affinity to the bleomycin family of antibiotics. Binds to CL990; an antimitotic-antibiotic compound. From Klebsiella pneumoniae.
   7469..7590    +  polyA_signal   SV40 poly(A) signal: SV40 polyadenylation signal
   7643..8503    -  CDS            AmpR: β-lactamase; bla; confers resistance to ampicillin, carbenicillin, and related antibiotics
   8506..8602    -  promoter       AmpR promoter (fragment): bla
   8632..8656    -  CDS            KanR (fragment): aminoglycoside phosphotransferase; aph(3')-Ia; confers resistance to kanamycin
   8767..9355    +  rep_origin     ori: high-copy-number ColE1/pMB1/pBR322/pUC origin of replication
   9580..9597    +  terminator     rrnB T2 terminator (fragment): transcription terminator T2 from the E. coli rrnB gene
