[The description below was written by a language model from this plasmid's Addgene catalogue record and pLannotate feature annotations shown in this document.]
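Description:
CAG-Avr-HPRT-LEFT is a 9.6 kb mammalian expression plasmid encoding the left-hand monomer of a TALEN pair directed against exon 3 of the HPRT gene. It is built on the ptCMV-136/63-VR TALEN backbone, modified so that the nuclease is driven by the CAG promoter; the feature table shows this as the CMV immediate-early enhancer, the chicken β-actin promoter and the chimeric β-actin/β-globin intron. In bacteria the plasmid replicates from a high-copy ColE1/pUC-type origin and is selected with ampicillin through the β-lactamase gene. A separate SV40 early promoter–hygromycin phosphotransferase–SV40 poly(A) cassette allows hygromycin selection of transfected mammalian cells.

Downstream of CAG lie a T7 promoter and a Xenopus β-globin 5′ UTR translational enhancer, followed by the TALEN open reading frame, which the catalogue entry records as carrying an N-terminal 3xFLAG tag (not separately annotated in the table). The coding region is flanked by N- and C-terminal segments matching the Xanthomonas AvrBs3 TAL effector. The unannotated stretch between them presumably holds the custom repeat array that specifies the HPRT target half-site, inserted by Esp3I cloning that destroyed the sites. The C-terminal TAL segment is fused to the FokI nuclease cleavage domain and the transcript ends at a bGH polyadenylation signal. Because FokI cuts as a dimer, this construct is meant to be co-delivered with the matching right-hand TALEN to produce a double-strand break at HPRT. The associated work concerns microhomology-assisted scarless genome editing in human iPSCs. Short hits to lacZα, ble, KanR, an HIV-1 LTR, f1 ori and rrnB T2 appear to be backbone remnants or incidental matches rather than functional elements.
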