Addgene plasmid #107271: CAG-Avr-HPRT-LEFT
Purpose: Expresses TALEN (left) targeting HPRT exon3
Depositing lab: Knut Woltjen. Depositing organization: Kyoto University, Center for iPS Cell Research and Application. Publication: Microhomology-assisted scarless genome editing in human iPSCs. Kim SI, Matsumoto T, Kagawa H, Nakamura M, Hirohata R, Ueno A, Ohishi M, Sakuma T, Soga T, Yamamoto T, Woltjen K. Nat Commun. 2018 Mar 5;9(1):939. doi: 10.1038/s41467-018-03044-y. PubMed 29507284.
Backbone
  Vector backbone: ptCMV-136/63-VR
  Modifications to backbone: CAG promoter
  Vector type: Mammalian Expression, TALEN
  Selectable markers: Hygromycin
Growth in bacteria
  Bacterial resistance: Ampicillin, 100 μg/mL
  Growth temperature: 37°C
  Growth strain: DH5alpha
  Copy number: High Copy
Gene/Insert
  Gene/Insert name: HPRT1_B Avr-TALEN (left)
  Promoter: CAG
  Tag / fusion protein: 3xFLAG (N terminal on insert)
  Cloning method: Restriction Enzyme; 5′ cloning site Esp3I (destroyed during cloning); 3′ cloning site Esp3I (destroyed during cloning)
  Sequencing primers: 5′ T7; 3′ BGH-rev
Terms and licenses: Academic/Nonprofit Terms; Industry Terms: Not Available to Industry
How to cite: CAG-Avr-HPRT-LEFT was a gift from Knut Woltjen (Addgene plasmid # 107271 ; http://n2t.net/addgene:107271 ; RRID:Addgene_107271)
