>Addgene plasmid #107271 | CAG-Avr-HPRT-LEFT | addgene partial sequence | sequence record 205682 | Addgene Partial NGS Result
TACTGGCTTATCGAAATTAATACGACTCACTATAGGGAAGCTTCTTGTTCTTTTTGCAGAAGCTCAGAAT
AAACGCTCAACTTTGGCCTCGAGGCCACCATGGACTATAAGGACCACGACGGAGACTACAAGGATCATGA
TATTGATTACAAAGACGATGACGATAAGATGGCCCCAAAGAAGAAGCGGAAGGTCGGTATCCACGGAGTC
CCAGCAGCCGTAGATTTGAGAACTTTGGGATATTCACAGCAGCAGCAGGAAAAGATCAAGCCCAAAGTGA
GGTCGACAGTCGCGCAGCATCACGAAGCGCTGGTGGGTCATGGGTTTACACATGCCCACATCGTAGCCTT
GTCGCAGCACCCTGCAGCCCTTGGCACGGTCGCCGTCAAGTACCAGGACATGATTGCGGCGTTGCCGGAA
GCCACACATGAGGCGATCGTCGGTGTGGGGAAACAGTGGAGCGGAGCCCGAGCGCTTGAGGCCCTGTTGA
CGGTCGCGGGAGAGCTGAGAGGGCCTCCCCTTCAGCTGGACACGGGCCAGTTGCTGAAGATCGCGAAGCG
GGGAGGAGTCACGGCGGTCGAGGCGGTGCACGCGTGGCGCAATGCGCTCACGGGAGCACCCCTCAACCTG
ACCCCGGACCAGGTGGTTGCAATCGCGTCACACGATGGGGGAAAGCAGGCCCTAGAAACCGTTCAGCGAC
TCCTGCCCGTCCTGTGCCAGGACCACGGCCTGACCCCGGAACAGGTGGTTGCAATCGCGTCACACGATGG
GGGAAAGCAGGCCCTAGAAACCGTTCAGCGACTCCTGCCCGTCCTGTGCCAGGCCCACGGCCTGACCCCA
GACCAGGTTGTGGCCATCGCCAGCAACATAGGTGGCAAGCAGGCCCTCGAAACCGTCCAGAGACTGTTAC
CGGTTCTCTGCCAGGCCCACGGCCTGACCCCCGCCCAGGTTGTCGCTATTGCTAGTAACGGCGGAGGCAA
ACAGGCGCTGGAAACAGTTCAGCGCCTCTTGCCGGTCTTGTGTCAGGACCACGGCCTGACCCCCGACCAG
GTTGTCGCTATTGCTAGTAACGGCGGAGGCAAACAGGCGCTGGAAACAGTTCAGCGCCTCTTGCCGGTCT
TGTGTCAGGACCACGGCCTGACCCCGGAACAGGTGGTTGCAATCGCGTCACACGATGGGGGAAAGCAGGC
CCTAGAAACCGTTCAGCGACTCCTGCCCGTCCTGTGCCAGGCCCACGGCCTGACCCCGGACCAGGTGGTT
GCAATCGCGTCACACGATGGGGGAAAGCAGGCCCTAGAAACCGTTCAGCGACTCCTGCCCGTCCTGTGCC
AGGCCCACGGCCTGACCCCCGCCCAGGTTGTCGCTATTGCTAGTAACGGCGGAGGCAAACAGGCGCTGGA
AACAGTTCAGCGCCTCTTGCCGGTCTTGTGTCAGGACCACGGCCTGACCCCAGACCAGGTTGTGGCCATC
GCCAGCAACATAGGTGGCAAGCAGGCCCTCGAAACCGTCCAGAGACTGTTACCGGTTCTCTGCCAGGACC
ACGGCCTGACCCCCGAACAGGTTGTCGCTATTGCTAGTAACGGCGGAGGCAAACAGGCGCTGGAAACAGT
TCAGCGCCTCTTGCCGGTCTTGTGTCAGGCCCACGGCCTGACCCCAGACCAAGTTGTCGCGATTGCAAGC
AACAACGGAGGCAAACAAGCCTTAGAAACAGTCCAGAGATTGTTGCCTGTGCTGTGCCAAGCCCACGGCC
TGACCCCAGCCCAGGTTGTGGCCATCGCCAGCAACATAGGTGGCAAGCAGGCCCTCGAAACCGTCCAGAG
ACTGTTACCGGTTCTCTGCCAGGACCACGGCCTGACCCCGGACCAGGTGGTTGCAATCGCGTCACACGAT
GGGGGAAAGCAGGCCCTAGAAACCGTTCAGCGACTCCTGCCCGTCCTGTGCCAGGACCACGGCCTGACCC
CCGAACAGGTTGTCGCTATTGCTAGTAACGGCGGAGGCAAACAGGCGCTGGAAACAGTTCAGCGCCTCTT
GCCGGTCTTGTGTCAGGCCCACGGCCTGACCCCAGACCAAGTTGTCGCGATTGCAAGCAACAACGGAGGC
AAACAAGCCTTAGAAACAGTCCAGAGATTGTTGCCTGTGCTGTGCCAAGCCCACGGCCTGACCCCCGCCC
AGGTTGTCGCTATTGCTAGTAACGGCGGAGGCAAACAGGCGCTGGAAACAGTTCAGCGCCTCTTGCCGGT
CTTGTGTCAGGACCACGGCCTGACCCCAGACCAGGTTGTGGCCATCGCCAGCAACATAGGTGGCAAGCAG
GCCCTCGAAACCGTCCAGAGACTGTTACCGGTTCTCTGCCAGGACCACGGCCTGACCCCAGAACAAGTTG
TCGCGATTGCAAGCAACAACGGAGGCAAACAAGCCTTAGAAACAGTCCAGAGATTGTTGCCGGTGCTGTG
CCAAGCCCACGGCCTGACCCCAGACCAGGTTGTGGCCATCGCCAGCAACATAGGTGGCAAGCAGGCCCTC
GAAACCGTCCAGAGACTGTTACCGGTTCTCTGCCAGGCCCACGGCCTGACCCCTGAGCAGGTAGTGGCTA
TTGCATCCAACGGAGGGGGCAGACCCGCACTGGAGTCAATCGTGGCCCAGCTTTCGAGGCCGGACCCCGC
GCTGGCCGCACTCACTAATGATCATCTTGTAGCGCTGGCCTGCCTCGGCGGACGACCCGCCTTGGATGCG
GTGAAGAAGGGGCTCCCGCACGCGCCTGCATTGATTAAGCGGACCAACAGAAGGATCCCCGAGAGGACAT
CACATCGAGTGGCAGGTTCCCAACTCGTGAAGAGTGAACTTGAGGAGAAAAAGTCGGAGCTGCGGCACAA
ATTGAAATACGTACCGCATGAATACATCGAACTTATCGAAATTGCTAGGAACTCGACTCAAGACAGAATC
CTTGAGATGAAGGTAATGGAGTTCTTTATGAAGGTTTATGGATACCGAGGGAAGCATCTCGGTGGATCAC
GAAAACCCGACGGAGCAATCTATACGGTGGGGAGCCCGATTGATTACGGAGTGATCGTCGACACGAAAGC
CTACAGCGGTGGGTACAATCTTCCCATCGGGCAGGCAGATGAGATGCAACGTTATGTCGAAGAAAATCAG
ACCAGGAACAAACACATCAATCCAAATGAGTGGTGGAAAGTGTATCCTTCATCAGTGACCGAGTTTAAGT
TTTTGTTTGTCTCTGGGCATTTCAAAGGCAACTATAAGGCCCAGCTCACACGGTTGAATCACATTACGAA
CTGCAATGGTGCGGTTTTGTCCGTAGAGGAACTGCTCATTGGTGGAGAAATGATCAAAGCGGGAACTCTG
ACACTGGAAGAAGTCAGACGCAAGTTTAACAATGGCGAGATCAATTTCCGCTCATAAAAAATCAGCCTCG
ACTGTGCCTTCTAGTTGCCAGCCATCTGTTGTTTGCCCCTCCCCCGTGCCTTCCTTGACCCTGGAAGGTG
CCACTCCCACTGTCCTTTCCTAATAAAATGAGGAAATTGCATCACAACACTCAACCCTATCTCGGTCTAT
TCTTTTGATTTATAAGGGATTTTGCCGATTTCGGCCTATTGGTTAAAAAATGAGCTGATTTAACAAAAAT
TTAACGCGAATTAATTCTGTGGAATGTGTGTCAGTTAGGGTGTGGAAAGTCCCCAGGCTCCCCAGCAGGC
AGAAGTATGCAAAGCATGCATCTCAATTAGTCAGCAACCAGGTGTGGAAAGTCCCCAGGCTCCCCAGCAG
GCAGAAGTATGCAAAGCATGCATCTCAATTAGTCAGCAACCATAGTCCCGCCCCTAACTCCGCCCATCCC
GCCCCTAACTCCGCCCAGTTCCGCCCATTCTCCGCCCCATGGCTGACTAATTTTTTTTATTTATGCAGAG
GCCGAGGCCGCCTCTGCCTCTGAGCTATTCCAGAAGTAGTGAGGAGGCTTTTTTGGAGGCCTAGGCTTTT
GCAAAAAGCTCCCGGGAGCTTGTATATCCATTTTCGGATCTGATCAGCACGTGATGAAAAAGCCTGAACT
CACCGCGACGTCTGTCGAGAAGTTTCTGATCGAAAAGTTCGACAGCGTCCGACCTGATGCAGCTCTCGGA
GGGCGAAGAATCTCGTGCTTTCAGCTTCGATGTAGGAGGGCGTGGATATGTCCTGCGGGTAAATAGCTGC
GCCGATGGTTTCTACAAAGATCGTTATGTTTATCGGCACTTTGCATCGGCCGCGCTCCCGATTCCGGAAG
TGCTTGACATTGGGGAATTCAGCGAGAGCCTGACCTATTGCATCTCCCGCCGTGCACAGGGTGTCACGTT
GCAAGACCTGCCTGAAACCGAACTGCCCGCTGTTCTGCAGCCGGTCGCGGAGGCCATGGATGCGATCGCT
GCGGCCGATCTTAGCCAGACGAGCGGGTTCGGCCCATTCGGACCGCAAGGAATCGGTCAATACACTACAT
GGCGTGATTTCATATGCGCGATTGCTGATCCCCATGTGTATCACTGGCAAACTGTGATGGACGACACCGT
CAGTGCGTCCGTCGCGCAGGCTCTCGATGAGCTGATGCTTTGGGCCGAGGACTGCCCCGAAGTCCGGCAC
CTCGTGCACGCGGATTTCGGCTCCAACAATGTCCTGACGGACAATGGCCGCATAACAGCGGTCATTGACT
GGAGCGAGGCGATGTTCGGGGATTCCCAATACGAGGTCGCCAACATCTTCTTCTGGAGGCCGTGGTTGGC
TTGTATGGAGCAGCAGACGCGCTACTTCGAGCGGAGGCATCCGGAGCTTGCAGGATCGCCGCGGCTCCGG
GCGTATATGCTCCGCATTGGTCTTGACCAACTCTATCAGAGCTTGGTTGACGGCAATTTCGATGATGCAG
CTTGGGCGCAGGGTCGATGCGACGCAATCGTCCGATCCGGAGCCGGGACTGTCGGGCGTACACAAATCGC
CCGCAGAAGCGCGGCCGTCTGGACCGATGGCTGTGTAGAAGTACTCGCCGATAGTGGAAACCGACGCCCC
AGCACTCGTCCGAGGGCAAAGGAATAGCACGTGCTACGAGATTTCGATTCCACCGCCGCCTTCTATGAAA
GGTTGGGCTTCGGAATCGTTTTCCGGGACGCCGGCTGGATGATCCTCCAGCGCGGGGATCTCATGCTGGA
GTTCTTCGCCCACCCCAACTTGTTTATTGCAGCTTATAATGGTTACAAATAAAGCAATAGCATCACAAAT
TTCACAAATAAAGCATTTTTTTCACTGCATTCTAGTTGTGGTTTGTCCAAACTCATCAATGTATCTTATC
ATGTCTGTATACCGTCGACCTCTAGCTAGAGCTTGGCGTAATCATGGTCATTACCAATGCTTAATCAGTG
AGGCACCTATCTCAGCGATCTGTCTATTTCGTTCATCCATAGTTGCCTGACTCCCCGTCGTGTAGATAAC
TACGATACGGGAGGGCTTACCATCTGGCCCCAGCGCTGCGATGATACCGCGAGAACCACGCTCACCGGCT
CCGGATTTATCAGCAATAAACCAGCCAGCCGGAAGGGCCGAGCGCAGAAGTGGTCCTGCAACTTTATCCG
CCTCCATCCAGTCTATTAATTGTTGCCGGGAAGCTAGAGTAAGTAGTTCGCCAGTTAATAGTTTGCGCAA
CGTTGTTGCCATCGCTACAGGCATCGTGGTGTCACGCTCGTCGTTTGGTATGGCTTCATTCAGCTCCGGT
TCCCAACGATCAAGGCGAGTTACATGATCCCCCATGTTGTGCAAAAAAGCGGTTAGCTCCTTCGGTCCTC
CGATCGTTGTCAGAAGTAAGTTGGCCGCAGTGTTATCACTCATGGTTATGGCAGCACTGCATAATTCTCT
TACTGTCATGCCATCCGTAAGATGCTTTTCTGTGACTGGTGAGTACTCAACCAAGTCATTCTGAGAATAG
TGTATGCGGCGACCGAGTTGCTCTTGCCCGGCGTCAATACGGGATAATACCGCGCCACATAGCAGAACTT
TAAAAGTGCTCATCATTGGAAAACGTTCTTCGGGGCGAAAACTCTCAAGGATCTTACCGCTGTTGAGATC
CAGTTCGATGTAACCCACTCGTGCACCCAACTGATCTTCAGCATCTTTTACTTTCACCAGCGTTTCTGGG
TGAGCAAAAACAGGAAGGCAAAATGCCGCAAAAAAGGGAATAAGGGCGACACGGAAATGTTGAATACTCA
TATTCTTCCTTTTTCAATATTATTGAAGCATTTATCAGGGTTATTGTCTCATGAGCGGATACATATTTGA
ATGTATTTAGAAAAATAAACAAATAGGGGTCAGTGTTACAACCAATTAACCAATTCTGAACATTATCGCG
AGCCCATTTATACCTGAATATGGCTCATAACACCCCTTGCTCATGACCAAAATCCCTTAACGTGAGTTAC
GCGCGCGTCGTTCCACTGAGCGTCAGACCCCGTAGAAAAGATCAAAGGATCTTCTTGAGATCCTTTTTTT
CTGCGCGTAATCTGCTGCTTGCAAACAAAAAAACCACCGCTACCAGCGGTGGTTTGTTTGCCGGATCAAG
AGCTACCAACTCTTTTTCCGAAGGTAACTGGCTTCAGCAGAGCGCAGATACCAAATACTGTTCTTCTAGT
GTAGCCGTAGTTAGCCCACCACTTCAAGAACTCTGTAGCACCGCCTACATACCTCGCTCTGCTAATCCTG
TTACCAGTGGCTGCTGCCAGTGGCGATAAGTCGTGTCTTACCGGGTTGGACTCAAGACGATAGTTACCGG
ATAAGGCGCAGCGGTCGGGCTGAACGGGGGGTTCGTGCACACAGCCCAGCTTGGAGCGAACGACCTACAC
CGAACTGAGATACCTACAGCGTGAGCTATGAGAAAGCGCCACGCTTCCCGAAGGGAGAAAGGCGGACAGG
TATCCGGTAAGCGGCAGGGTCGGAACAGGAGAGCGCACGAGGGAGCTTCCAGGGGGAAACGCCTGGTATC
TTTATAGTCCTGTCGGGTTTCGCCACCTCTGACTTGAGCGTCGATTTTTGTGATGCTCGTCAGGGGGGCG
GAGCCTATGGAAAAACGCCAGCAACGCGGCCTTTTTACGGTTCCTGGCCTTTTGCTGGCCTTTTGCTCAC
ATGTTCTTTCCTGCGTTATCCCCTGATTCTGTGGATAACCGTATTACCGCCTTTGAGTGAGCTGATACCG
CTCGCCGCAGCCGAACGACCGAGCGCAGCGAGTCAGTGAGCGAGGAAGCGGAAGGCGAGAGTAGGGAACT
GCCAGGCATCAAACTAAGCAGAAGGCCCCTGACGGATGGCCTTTTTGCGTTTCTACAAACTCTTTCTGTG
TTGTAAAACGACGGCCAGTCTTAAGCTCGGGCCCCCTGGGCGGTTCTGATAACGAGTAATCGTTAATCCG
CAAATAACGTAAAAACCCGCTTCGGCGGGTTTTTTTATGGGGGGAGTTTAGGGAAAGAGCATTTGTCAGA
ATATTTAAGGGCGCCTGTCACTTTGCTTGATATATGAGAATTATTTAACCTTATAAATGAGAAAAAAGCA
ACGCACTTTAAATAAGATACGTTGCTTTTTCGATTGATGAACACCTATAATTAAACTATTCATCTATTAT
TTATGATTTTTTGTATATACAATATTTCTAGTTTGTTAAAGAGAATTAAGAAAATAAATCTCGAAAATAA
TAAAGGGAAAATCAGTTTTTGATATCAAAATTATACATGTCAACGATAATACAAAATATAATACAAACTA
TAAGATGTTATCAGTATTTATTATCATTTAGAATAAATTTTGTGTCGCCCTTAATTGTGAGCGGATAACA
ATTACGAGCTTCATGCACAGTGGCGTT
